>Addgene plasmid #142384 | TFORF1382 | addgene full sequence | sequence record 397148 | Addgene NGS Result
TTAATGTAGTCTTATGCAATACTCTTGTAGTCTTGCAACATGGTAACGATGAGTTAGCAACATGCCTTAC
AAGGAGAGAAAAAGCACCGTGCATGCCGATTGGTGGAAGTAAGGTGGTACGATCGTGCCTTATTAGGAAG
GCAACAGACGGGTCTGACATGGATTGGACGAACCACTGAATTGCCGCATTGCAGAGATATTGTATTTAAG
TGCCTAGCTCGATACATAAACGGGTCTCTCTGGTTAGACCAGATCTGAGCCTGGGAGCTCTCTGGCTAAC
TAGGGAACCCACTGCTTAAGCCTCAATAAAGCTTGCCTTGAGTGCTTCAAGTAGTGTGTGCCCGTCTGTT
GTGTGACTCTGGTAACTAGAGATCCCTCAGACCCTTTTAGTCAGTGTGGAAAATCTCTAGCAGTGGCGCC
CGAACAGGGACTTGAAAGCGAAAGGGAAACCAGAGGAGCTCTCTCGACGCAGGACTCGGCTTGCTGAAGC
GCGCACGGCAAGAGGCGAGGGGCGGCGACTGGTGAGTACGCCAAAAATTTTGACTAGCGGAGGCTAGAAG
GAGAGAGATGGGTGCGAGAGCGTCAGTATTAAGCGGGGGAGAATTAGATCGCGATGGGAAAAAATTCGGT
TAAGGCCAGGGGGAAAGAAAAAATATAAATTAAAACATATAGTATGGGCAAGCAGGGAGCTAGAACGATT
CGCAGTTAATCCTGGCCTGTTAGAAACATCAGAAGGCTGTAGACAAATACTGGGACAGCTACAACCATCC
CTTCAGACAGGATCAGAAGAACTTAGATCATTATATAATACAGTAGCAACCCTCTATTGTGTGCATCAAA
GGATAGAGATAAAAGACACCAAGGAAGCTTTAGACAAGATAGAGGAAGAGCAAAACAAAAGTAAGACCAC
CGCACAGCAAGCGGCCGCTGATCTTCAGACCTGGAGGAGGAGATATGAGGGACAATTGGAGAAGTGAATT
ATATAAATATAAAGTAGTAAAAATTGAACCATTAGGAGTAGCACCCACCAAGGCAAAGAGAAGAGTGGTG
CAGAGAGAAAAAAGAGCAGTGGGAATAGGAGCTTTGTTCCTTGGGTTCTTGGGAGCAGCAGGAAGCACTA
TGGGCGCAGCGTCAATGACGCTGACGGTACAGGCCAGACAATTATTGTCTGGTATAGTGCAGCAGCAGAA
CAATTTGCTGAGGGCTATTGAGGCGCAACAGCATCTGTTGCAACTCACAGTCTGGGGCATCAAGCAGCTC
CAGGCAAGAATCCTGGCTGTGGAAAGATACCTAAAGGATCAACAGCTCCTGGGGATTTGGGGTTGCTCTG
GAAAACTCATTTGCACCACTGCTGTGCCTTGGAATGCTAGTTGGAGTAATAAATCTCTGGAACAGATTTG
GAATCACACGACCTGGATGGAGTGGGACAGAGAAATTAACAATTACACAAGCTTAATACACTCCTTAATT
GAAGAATCGCAAAACCAGCAAGAAAAGAATGAACAAGAATTATTGGAATTAGATAAATGGGCAAGTTTGT
GGAATTGGTTTAACATAACAAATTGGCTGTGGTATATAAAATTATTCATAATGATAGTAGGAGGCTTGGT
AGGTTTAAGAATAGTTTTTGCTGTACTTTCTATAGTGAATAGAGTTAGGCAGGGATATTCACCATTATCG
TTTCAGACCCACCTCCCAACCCCGAGGGGACCCATGCATTGCATCTCAATTAGTCAGCAACCAGGTGTGG
AAAGTCCCCAGGCTCCCCAGCAGGCAGAAGTATGCAAAGCATGCGTCTCAATTAGTCAGCAACCATAGTC
CCGCCCCTAACTCCGCCCATCCCGCCCCTAACTCCGCCCAGTTCCGCCCATTCTCCGCCCCATGGCTGAC
TAATTTTTTTTATTTATGCAGAGGCCGAGGCCGCCTCGGCCTCTGAGCTATTCCAGAAGTAGTGAGGAGG
CTTTTTTGGAGGCCTAGGCTTTTGCAAAAAGCTTTCTAGAGGTACCACCGGAGCTTACCATGACCGAGTA
CAAGCCCACGGTGCGCCTCGCCACCCGCGACGACGTCCCCAGGGCCGTACGCACCCTCGCCGCCGCGTTC
GCCGACTACCCCGCCACGCGCCACACCGTCGATCCGGACCGCCACATCGAGCGGGTCACCGAGCTGCAAG
AACTCTTCCTCACGCGCGTCGGGCTCGACATCGGCAAGGTGTGGGTCGCGGACGACGGCGCCGCCGTGGC
GGTCTGGACCACGCCGGAGAGCGTCGAAGCGGGGGCGGTGTTCGCCGAGATCGGCCCGCGCATGGCCGAG
TTGAGCGGTTCCCGGCTGGCCGCGCAGCAACAGATGGAAGGCCTCCTGGCGCCGCACCGGCCCAAGGAGC
CCGCGTGGTTCCTGGCCACCGTCGGCGTCTCGCCCGACCACCAGGGCAAGGGTCTGGGCAGCGCCGTCGT
GCTCCCCGGAGTGGAGGCGGCCGAGCGCGCCGGGGTGCCCGCCTTCCTGGAGACCTCCGCGCCCCGCAAC
CTCCCCTTCTACGAGCGGCTCGGCTTCACCGTCACCGCCGACGTCGAGGTGCCCGAAGGACCGCGCACCT
GGTGCATGACCCGCAAGCCCGGTGCCAGTTAACGAATTCTAGATCTTGAGACAAATGGCAGTATTCATCC
ACAATTTTAAAAGAAAAGGGGGGATTGGGGGGTACAGTGCAGGGGAAAGAATAGTAGACATAATAGCAAC
AGACATACAAACTAAAGAATTACAAAAACAAATTACAAAAATTCAAAATTTTCGGGTTTATTACAGGGAC
AGCAGAGATCCACTTTGGCGCCGGCTCGAGGCCTGCAGGTGCAAAGATGGATAAAGTTTTAAACAGAGAG
GAATCTTTGCAGCTAATGGACCTTCTAGGTCTTGAAAGGAGTGGGAATTGGCTCCGGTGCCCGTCAGTGG
GCAGAGCGCACATCGCCCACAGTCCCCGAGAAGTTGGGGGGAGGGGTCGGCAATTGAACCGGTGCCTAGA
GAAGGTGGCGCGGGGTAAACTGGGAAAGTGATGTCGTGTACTGGCTCCGCCTTTTTCCCGAGGGTGGGGG
AGAACCGTATATAAGTGCAGTAGTCGCCGTGAACGTTCTTTTTCGCAACGGGTTTGCCGCCAGAACACAG
GTAAGTGCCGTGTGTGGTTCCCGCGGGCCTGGCCTCTTTACGGGTTATGGCCCTTGCGTGCCTTGAATTA
CTTCCACCTGGCTGCAGTACGTGATTCTTGATCCCGAGCTTCGGGTTGGAAGTGGGTGGGAGAGTTCGAG
GCCTTGCGCTTAAGGAGCCCCTTCGCCTCGTGCTTGAGTTGAGGCCTGGCCTGGGCGCTGGGGCCGCCGC
GTGCGAATCTGGTGGCACCTTCGCGCCTGTCTCGCTGCTTTCGATAAGTCTCTAGCCATTTAAAATTTTT
GATGACCTGCTGCGACGCTTTTTTTCTGGCAAGATAGTCTTGTAAATGCGGGCCAAGATCTGCACACTGG
TATTTCGGTTTTTGGGGCCGCGGGCGGCGACGGGGCCCGTGCGTCCCAGCGCACATGTTCGGCGAGGCGG
GGCCTGCGAGCGCGGCCACCGAGAATCGGACGGGGGTAGTCTCAAGCTGGCCGGCCTGCTCTGGTGCCTG
GCCTCGCGCCGCCGTGTATCGCCCCGCCCTGGGCGGCAAGGCTGGCCCGGTCGGCACCAGTTGCGTGAGC
GGAAAGATGGCCGCTTCCCGGCCCTGCTGCAGGGAGCTCAAAATGGAGGACGCGGCGCTCGGGAGAGCGG
GCGGGTGAGTCACCCACACAAAGGAAAAGGGCCTTTCCGTCCTCAGCCGTCGCTTCATGTGACTCCACGG
AGTACCGGGCGCCGTCCAGGCACCTCGATTAGTTCTCGAGCTTTTGGAGTACGTCGTCTTTAGGTTGGGG
GGAGGGGTTTTATGCGATGGAGTTTCCCCACACTGAGTGGGTGGAGACTGAAGTTAGGCCAGCTTGGCAC
TTGATGTAATTCTCCTTGGAATTTGCCCTTTTTGAGTTTGGATCTTGGTTCATTCTCAAGCCTCAGACAG
TGGTTCAAAGTTTTTTTCTTCCATTTCAGGTGTCGTGAGGCTAGCACCGCCACCATGTTCCCACCAGCCA
GGGGGAAGGAGCTGCTCTCGTTTGAGGATGTGGCGATGTACTTCACCAGAGAGGAGTGGGGCCACCTCAA
CTGGGGTCAGAAGGACCTCTACCGAGATGTGATGTTGGAGAACTACAGGAACATGGTCTTGCTGGGATTT
CAGTTTCCCAAACCTGAGATGATCTGTCAGCTGGAGAACTGGGACGAGCAGTGGATCCTGGATCTACCGA
GAACTGGGAATAGGAAGGCTTCCGGTAGTGCTTGCCCAGGTTCTGAAGCCAGACACAAGATGAAAAAGCT
AACTCCAAAACAGAAATTTTCTGAAGATTTAGAGTCATATAAGATATCAGTGGTAATGCAGGAATCAGCT
GAGAAACTTTCAGAAAAGTTACATAAGTGTAAAGAATTTGTGGACAGTTGCAGGCTTACTTTCCCTACTA
GTGGTGATGAATACAGCAGGGGCTTCCTTCAAAACCTTAACCTTATTCAAGATCAGAATGCGCAAACAAG
GTGGAAGCAGGGCAGATATGATGAGGATGGCAAACCCTTCAATCAAAGATCTTTGCTTTTGGGGCATGAG
CGAATTCTCACAAGAGCAAAGTCTTATGAATGCAGTGAATGTGGAAAAGTCATTAGGCGTAAGGCATGGT
TTGATCAACATCAAAGAATTCACTTTTTAGAGAATCCTTTTGAGTGTAAGGTCTGTGGGCAAGCCTTCAG
ACAGCGGTCAGCTCTTACGGTCCATAAACAGTGTCACCTGCAAAACAAGCCATACAGATGTCATGACTGT
GGAAAGTGTTTTCGGCAGCTCGCGTATCTTGTTGAACATAAGAGGATTCACACCAAAGAAAAACCTTATA
AATGTAGCAAATGTGAAAAAACGTTTAGTCAGAATTCAACCCTTATTCGACATCAGGTGATCCATAGTGG
AGAAAAACGCCATAAATGCCTTGAGTGTGGAAAAGCCTTTGGCCGGCATTCAACCCTTCTATGTCATCAA
CAGATTCACAGTAAACCGAACACCCATAAATGCAGTGAATGTGGACAGTCCTTTGGTAGGAATGTGGATC
TCATTCAGCATCAAAGAATCCATACAAAGGAGGAATTCTTTCAATGTGGAGAATGTGGGAAAACGTTTAG
TTTTAAGAGGAATCTTTTTCGACATCAGGTCATTCACACTGGAAGCCAACCCTACCAATGTGTCATATGT
GGAAAATCTTTCAAGTGGCACACAAGCTTTATTAAGCACCAGGGCACTCACAAAGGACAGATATCCACAT
AGTAATGAACTAGTCCGTAACTTGAAAGTATTTCGATTTCTTGGCTTTATATATCTTGTGGAAAGGACGA
GTGCCCAGCAAACGCGCAGGCGTAACGCGTTAAGTCGACAATCAACCTCTGGATTACAAAATTTGTGAAA
GATTGACTGGTATTCTTAACTATGTTGCTCCTTTTACGCTATGTGGATACGCTGCTTTAATGCCTTTGTA
TCATGCTATTGCTTCCCGTATGGCTTTCATTTTCTCCTCCTTGTATAAATCCTGGTTGCTGTCTCTTTAT
GAGGAGTTGTGGCCCGTTGTCAGGCAACGTGGCGTGGTGTGCACTGTGTTTGCTGACGCAACCCCCACTG
GTTGGGGCATTGCCACCACCTGTCAGCTCCTTTCCGGGACTTTCGCTTTCCCCCTCCCTATTGCCACGGC
GGAACTCATCGCCGCCTGCCTTGCCCGCTGCTGGACAGGGGCTCGGCTGTTGGGCACTGACAATTCCGTG
GTGTTGTCGGGGAAATCATCGTCCTTTCCTTGGCTGCTCGCCTGTGTTGCCACCTGGATTCTGCGCGGGA
CGTCCTTCTGCTACGTCCCTTCGGCCCTCAATCCAGCGGACCTTCCTTCCCGCGGCCTGCTGCCGGCTCT
GCGGCCTCTTCCGCGTCTTCGCCTTCGCCCTCAGACGAGTCGGATCTCCCTTTGGGCCGCCTCCCCGCGT
CGACTTTAAGACCAATGACTTACAAGGCAGCTGTAGATCTTAGCCACTTTTTAAAAGAAAAGGGGGGACT
GGAAGGGCTAATTCACTCCCAACGAAGACAAGATCTGCTTTTTGCTTGTACTGGGTCTCTCTGGTTAGAC
CAGATCTGAGCCTGGGAGCTCTCTGGCTAACTAGGGAACCCACTGCTTAAGCCTCAATAAAGCTTGCCTT
GAGTGCTTCAAGTAGTGTGTGCCCGTCTGTTGTGTGACTCTGGTAACTAGAGATCCCTCAGACCCTTTTA
GTCAGTGTGGAAAATCTCTAGCAGTACGTATAGTAGTTCATGTCATCTTATTATTCAGTATTTATAACTT
GCAAAGAAATGAATATCAGAGAGTGAGAGGAACTTGTTTATTGCAGCTTATAATGGTTACAAATAAAGCA
ATAGCATCACAAATTTCACAAATAAAGCATTTTTTTCACTGCATTCTAGTTGTGGTTTGTCCAAACTCAT
CAATGTATCTTATCATGTCTGGCTCTAGCTATCCCGCCCCTAACTCCGCCCATCCCGCCCCTAACTCCGC
CCAGTTCCGCCCATTCTCCGCCCCATGGCTGACTAATTTTTTTTATTTATGCAGAGGCCGAGGCCGCCTC
GGCCTCTGAGCTATTCCAGAAGTAGTGAGGAGGCTTTTTTGGAGGCCTAGGGACGTACCCAATTCGCCCT
ATAGTGAGTCGTATTACGCGCGCTCACTGGCCGTCGTTTTACAACGTCGTGACTGGGAAAACCCTGGCGT
TACCCAACTTAATCGCCTTGCAGCACATCCCCCTTTCGCCAGCTGGCGTAATAGCGAAGAGGCCCGCACC
GATCGCCCTTCCCAACAGTTGCGCAGCCTGAATGGCGAATGGG
[124 nt withheld, positions 6974-7097]
C
[91 nt withheld, positions 7099-7189]
A
[49 nt withheld, positions 7191-7239]
CCTTTGACGTTGGAGTCCACGTTCTTT
[37 nt withheld, positions 7267-7303]
ACCCTATCTCGGTCTATTCTTTTGATTTATAAGGGATTTTGCCGATTTCGGCCTATTGGTTAAAAAATGA
GCTGATTTAACAAAAATTTAACGCGAATTTTAACAAAATATTAACGCTTACAATTTAGGTGGCACTTTTC
GGGGAAATGTGCGCGGAACCCCTATTTGTTTATTTTTCTAAATACATTCAAATATGTATCCGCTCATGAG
ACAATAACCCTGATAAATGCTTCAATAATATTGAAAAAGGAAGAGTATGAGTATTCAACATTTCCGTGTC
GCCCTTATTCCCTTTTTTGCGGCATTTTGCCTTCCTGTTTTTGCTCACCCAGAAACGCTGGTGAAAGTAA
AAGATGCTGAAGATCAGTTGGGTGCACGAGTGGGTTACATCGAACTGGATCTCAACAGCGGTAAGATCCT
TGAGAGTTTTCGCCCCGAAGAACGTTTTCCAATGATGAGCACTTTTAAAGTTCTGCTATGTGGCGCGGTA
TTATCCCGTATTGACGCCGGGCAAGAGCAACTCGGTCGCCGCATACACTATTCTCAGAATGACTTGGTTG
AGTACTCACCAGTCACAGAAAAGCATCTTACGGATGGCATGACAGTAAGAGAATTATGCAGTGCTGCCAT
AACCATGAGTGATAACACTGCGGCCAACTTACTTCTGACAACGATCGGAGGACCGAAGGAGCTAACCGCT
TTTTTGCACAACATGGGGGATCATGTAACTCGCCTTGATCGTTGGGAACCGGAGCTGAATGAAGCCATAC
CAAACGACGAGCGTGACACCACGATGCCTGTAGCAATGGCAACAACGTTGCGCAAACTATTAACTGGCGA
ACTACTTACTCTAGCTTCCCGGCAACAATTAATAGACTGGATGGAGGCGGATAAAGTTGCAGGACCACTT
CTGCGCTCGGCCCTTCCGGCTGGCTGGTTTATTGCTGATAAATCTGGAGCCGGTGAGCGTGGGTCTCGCG
GTATCATTGCAGCACTGGGGCCAGATGGTAAGCCCTCCCGTATCGTAGTTATCTACACGACGGGGAGTCA
GGCAACTATGGATGAACGAAATAGACAGATCGCTGAGATAGGTGCCTCACTGATTAAGCATTGGTAACTG
TCAGACCAAGTTTACTCATATATACTTTAGATTGATTTAAAACTTCATTTTTAATTTAAAAGGATCTAGG
TGAAGATCCTTTTTGATAATCTCATGACCAAAATCCCTTAACGTGAGTTTTCGTTCCACTGAGCGTCAGA
CCCCGTAGAAAAGATCAAAGGATCTTCTTGAGATCCTTTTTTTCTGCGCGTAATCTGCTGCTTGCAAACA
AAAAAACCACCGCTACCAGCGGTGGTTTGTTTGCCGGATCAAGAGCTACCAACTCTTTTTCCGAAGGTAA
CTGGCTTCAGCAGAGCGCAGATACCAAATACTGTTCTTCTAGTGTAGCCGTAGTTAGGCCACCACTTCAA
GAACTCTGTAGCACCGCCTACATACCTCGCTCTGCTAATCCTGTTACCAGTGGCTGCTGCCAGTGGCGAT
AAGTCGTGTCTTACCGGGTTGGACTCAAGACGATAGTTACCGGATAAGGCGCAGCGGTCGGGCTGAACGG
GGGGTTCGTGCACACAGCCCAGCTTGGAGCGAACGACCTACACCGAACTGAGATACCTACAGCGTGAGCT
ATGAGAAAGCGCCACGCTTCCCGAAGGGAGAAAGGCGGACAGGTATCCGGTAAGCGGCAGGGTCGGAACA
GGAGAGCGCACGAGGGAGCTTCCAGGGGGAAACGCCTGGTATCTTTATAGTCCTGTCGGGTTTCGCCACC
TCTGACTTGAGCGTCGATTTTTGTGATGCTCGTCAGGGGGGCGGAGCCTATGGAAAAACGCCAGCAACGC
GGCCTTTTTACGGTTCCTGGCCTTTTGCTGGCCTTTTGCTCACATGTTCTTTCCTGCGTTATCCCCTGAT
TCTGTGGATAACCGTATTACCGCCTTTGAGTGAGCTGATACCGCTCGCCGCAGCCGAACGACCGAGCGCA
GCGAGTCAGTGAGCGAGGAAGCGGAAGAGCGCCCAATACGCAAACCGCCTCTCCCCGCGCGTTGGCCGAT
TCATTAATGCAGCTGGCACGACAGGTTTCCCGACTGGAAAGCGGGCAGTGAGCGCAACGCAATTAATGTG
AGTTAGCTCACTCATTAGGCACCCCAGGCTTTACACTTTATGCTTCCGGCTCGTATGTTGTGTGGAATTG
TGAGCGGATAACAATTTCACACAGGAAACAGCTATGACCATGATTACGCCAAGCGCGCAATTAACCCTCA
CTAAAGGGAACAAAAGCTGGAGCTGCAAGC
Features (pLannotate 1.2.2; 31 found; start..end, strand, type, name):
      5..231     +  promoter       RSV promoter: Rous sarcoma virus enhancer/promoter
    232..412     +  LTR            5' LTR (truncated): truncated 5' long terminal repeat (LTR) from HIV-1
    459..584     +  misc_feature   HIV-1 Ψ: packaging signal of human immunodeficiency virus type 1
    568..931     +  CDS            HIV-1 gag (fragment): gag protein from human immunodeficiency virus 1; gag
   1077..1310    +  misc_feature   RRE: The Rev response element (RRE) of HIV-1 allows for Rev-dependent mRNA export from the nucleus to the cytoplasm.
   1687..1713    +  CDS            Rev (fragment): human immunodeficiency virus 1 (HIV-1) Rev protein; rev; enhances nuclear export of unspliced and incompletely spliced viral mRNAs
   1720..1743    +  promoter       SV40 promoter (fragment): SV40 early promoter
   1744..1815    +  promoter       SV40 promoter (fragment): SV40 enhancer and early promoter
   1839..1974    +  rep_origin     SV40 ori: SV40 origin of replication
   2020..2616    +  CDS            PuroR (fragment): puromycin N-acetyltransferase; pac from Streptomyces; confers resistance to puromycin
   2665..2782    +  misc_feature   cPPT/CTS: central polypurine tract and central termination sequence of HIV-1
   2847..2913    +  CDS            small t antigen (fragment): SV40 (simian virus 40) small t antigen
   2920..4098    +  promoter       EF-1α promoter: strong constitutive promoter for human elongation factor EF-1α
   4115..4768    +  CDS            ZNF789 (fragment): ZN789_HUMAN - Experimental evidence at protein level: Swiss-Prot protein existence level 1. May be involved in transcriptional regulation. From Homo sapiens (Human).
   5405..5458    +  promoter       U6 promoter (fragment): RNA polymerase III promoter for human U6 snRNA
   5500..6088    +  misc_feature   WPRE: woodchuck hepatitis virus posttranscriptional regulatory element
   6139..6158    +  misc_feature   cPPT/CTS (fragment): central polypurine tract and central termination sequence of HIV-1
   6160..6393    +  LTR            3' LTR (ΔU3): self-inactivating 3' long terminal repeat (LTR) from HIV-1
   6471..6592    +  polyA_signal   SV40 poly(A) signal: SV40 polyadenylation signal
   6632..6767    +  rep_origin     SV40 ori: SV40 origin of replication
   6788..6806    -  promoter       T7 promoter: promoter for bacteriophage T7 RNA polymerase
   6814..6969    +  CDS            lacZα (fragment): LacZα fragment of β-galactosidase; lacZ fragment
   6974..7402    +  rep_origin     f1 ori (sequence partly withheld): f1 bacteriophage origin of replication; arrow indicates direction of (+) strand synthesis
   7455..7559    +  promoter       AmpR promoter: bla
   7560..8420    +  CDS            AmpR: β-lactamase; bla; confers resistance to ampicillin, carbenicillin, and related antibiotics
   8591..9179    +  rep_origin     ori: high-copy-number ColE1/pMB1/pBR322/pUC origin of replication
   9362..9454    +  CDS            lacI (fragment): lac repressor; lacI; The lac repressor binds to the lac operator to inhibit transcription in E. coli. This inhibition can be relieved by adding lactose or isopropyl-β-D-thiogalactopyranoside (IPTG).
   9467..9488    +  protein_bind   CAP binding site: CAP binding activates transcription in the presence of cAMP. E. coli catabolite activator protein
   9503..9533    +  promoter       lac promoter: promoter for the E. coli lac operon
   9541..9557    +  protein_bind   lac operator: The lac repressor binds to the lac operator to inhibit transcription in E. coli. This inhibition can be relieved by adding lactose or isopropyl-β-D-thiogalactopyranoside (IPTG). lac repressor encoded by lacI
   9602..9620    +  promoter       T3 promoter: promoter for bacteriophage T3 RNA polymerase
