[The description below was written by a language model from this plasmid's Addgene catalogue record and pLannotate feature annotations shown in this document.]
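Description:
TFORF1382 is a third-generation-style, self-inactivating lentiviral expression plasmid built on the pLX_TRC317 backbone and carrying the human zinc-finger gene ZNF789 as one member of a barcoded transcription factor ORF collection. In bacteria it is maintained through a high-copy ColE1/pUC-type origin and selected with ampicillin via β-lactamase. An f1 origin and remnants of a lac/lacZα cloning region with T3 and T7 promoters are also present in the backbone. The depositor notes a risk of recombination, as is common for plasmids carrying LTR repeats.

The viral genome is transcribed from an RSV promoter fused to a truncated HIV-1 5' LTR and includes the Ψ packaging signal with a gag fragment, the Rev response element for Rev-dependent nuclear export, a cPPT/CTS element, a WPRE to enhance transcript expression, and a ΔU3 3' LTR that disables LTR promoter activity after integration, followed by an SV40 polyadenylation signal. Within this unit, an SV40 early promoter drives puromycin N-acetyltransferase for selection of transduced mammalian cells, and the EF-1α promoter drives constitutive expression of the ZNF789 ORF. The automated annotation matches only the first part of the roughly 1.4 kb insert to the ZNF789 reference protein, which may reflect the particular isoform cloned. The record lists several transcript accessions. The unique 24-bp barcode described in the catalogue entry is not annotated as a feature, so its position is not stated. The short U6 promoter fragment annotated upstream of the WPRE is a partial match, not a functional cassette. The construct is intended for overexpressing ZNF789 alone or in pooled screens, where the barcode identifies which transcription factor each cell received, as in directed differentiation studies.
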