Addgene plasmid #142384: TFORF1382
Purpose: Lentiviral vector for overexpressing transcription factor ORFs with unique 24-bp barcodes. Barcodes facilitate identification of transcription factors in pooled screens.
Depositing lab: Feng Zhang. Depositing organization: Broad Institute. Publication: A transcription factor atlas of directed differentiation. Joung J, Ma S, Tay T, Geiger-Schuller KR, Kirchgatterer PC, Verdine VK, Guo B, Arias-Garcia MA, Allen WE, Singh A, Kuksenko O, Abudayyeh OO, Gootenberg JS, Fu Z, Macrae RK, Buenrostro JD, Regev A, Zhang F. Cell. 2023 Jan 5;186(1):209-229.e26. doi: 10.1016/j.cell.2022.11.026. PubMed 36608654.
Backbone
  Vector backbone: pLX_TRC317
  Backbone manufacturer: Broad Institute Genetic Perturbation Platform
  Backbone size w/o insert (bp): 8264
  Vector type: Mammalian Expression, Lentiviral
  Selectable markers: Puromycin
Growth in bacteria
  Bacterial resistance: Ampicillin, 100 μg/mL
  Growth temperature: 37°C
  Growth strain: NEB Stable
  Copy number: High Copy
Gene/Insert
  Gene/Insert name: ZNF789
  Species: H. sapiens (human)
  Insert size (bp): 1379
  Entrez Gene: ZNF789
  Promoter: EF1a
  Cloning method: Unknown
  Sequencing primers: 5′ GGGTGGAGACTGAAGTTAGGCCAG; 3′ CACATAGCGTAAAAGGAGCAACATAG
Terms and licenses: Academic/Nonprofit Terms; Industry Terms: Not Available to Industry
Depositor comments: XM_017012018,NM_213603,ENST00000331410 . The transcription factor ORF portion of this plasmid was synthesized by Genewiz. Please test multiple small colonies in case of plasmid recombination. To make this collection available in a timely manner, a portion of this collection was not fully sequenced by Addgene. If an Addgene verified full plasmid sequence is not available, please contact us prior to placing an order to request the full sequence.
How to cite: TFORF1382 was a gift from Feng Zhang (Addgene plasmid # 142384 ; http://n2t.net/addgene:142384 ; RRID:Addgene_142384)
