>Addgene plasmid #142384 | TFORF1382 | depositor partial sequence | sequence record 279290 | Insert
ACCGCCACCATGTTCCCACCAGCCAGGGGGAAGGAGCTGCTCTCGTTTGAGGATGTGGCGATGTACTTCA
CCAGAGAGGAGTGGGGCCACCTCAACTGGGGTCAGAAGGACCTCTACCGAGATGTGATGTTGGAGAACTA
CAGGAACATGGTCTTGCTGGGATTTCAGTTTCCCAAACCTGAGATGATCTGTCAGCTGGAGAACTGGGAC
GAGCAGTGGATCCTGGATCTACCGAGAACTGGGAATAGGAAGGCTTCCGGTAGTGCTTGCCCAGGTTCTG
AAGCCAGACACAAGATGAAAAAGCTAACTCCAAAACAGAAATTTTCTGAAGATTTAGAGTCATATAAGAT
ATCAGTGGTAATGCAGGAATCAGCTGAGAAACTTTCAGAAAAGTTACATAAGTGTAAAGAATTTGTGGAC
AGTTGCAGGCTTACTTTCCCTACTAGTGGTGATGAATACAGCAGGGGCTTCCTTCAAAACCTTAACCTTA
TTCAAGATCAGAATGCGCAAACAAGGTGGAAGCAGGGCAGATATGATGAGGATGGCAAACCCTTCAATCA
AAGATCTTTGCTTTTGGGGCATGAGCGAATTCTCACAAGAGCAAAGTCTTATGAATGCAGTGAATGTGGA
AAAGTCATTAGGCGTAAGGCATGGTTTGATCAACATCAAAGAATTCACTTTTTAGAGAATCCTTTTGAGT
GTAAGGTCTGTGGGCAAGCCTTCAGACAGCGGTCAGCTCTTACGGTCCATAAACAGTGTCACCTGCAAAA
CAAGCCATACAGATGTCATGACTGTGGAAAGTGTTTTCGGCAGCTCGCGTATCTTGTTGAACATAAGAGG
ATTCACACCAAAGAAAAACCTTATAAATGTAGCAAATGTGAAAAAACGTTTAGTCAGAATTCAACCCTTA
TTCGACATCAGGTGATCCATAGTGGAGAAAAACGCCATAAATGCCTTGAGTGTGGAAAAGCCTTTGGCCG
GCATTCAACCCTTCTATGTCATCAACAGATTCACAGTAAACCGAACACCCATAAATGCAGTGAATGTGGA
CAGTCCTTTGGTAGGAATGTGGATCTCATTCAGCATCAAAGAATCCATACAAAGGAGGAATTCTTTCAAT
GTGGAGAATGTGGGAAAACGTTTAGTTTTAAGAGGAATCTTTTTCGACATCAGGTCATTCACACTGGAAG
CCAACCCTACCAATGTGTCATATGTGGAAAATCTTTCAAGTGGCACACAAGCTTTATTAAGCACCAGGGC
ACTCACAAAGGACAGATATCCACATAGTAATGAACTAGTCCGTAACTTGAAAGTATTTCGATTTCTTGGC
TTTATATATCTTGTGGAAAGGACGAGTGCCCAGCAAACGCGCAGGCGTA
