>Addgene plasmid #142384 | TFORF1382 | depositor partial sequence | sequence record 279291 | Barcode
GTGCCCAGCAAACGCGCAGGCGTA
